Addgene plasmid #110325: pLKO.1-TRC.mKO2_shB3GNT5.1
Purpose: TRCN0000034809 (Target GCCTATGTAATCTCCGGTGAT), silence human B3GNT5 gene and express monomeric Kusabira-Orange2
Depositing lab: Sandra Martha Gomes Dias. Depositing organization: Centro Nacional de Pesquisa em Energia e Materiais (CNPEM). Publication: Guanylate-binding protein-1 is a potential new therapeutic target for triple-negative breast cancer. Quintero M, Adamoski D, Reis LMD, Ascencao CFR, Oliveira KRS, Goncalves KA, Dias MM, Carazzolle MF, Dias SMG. BMC Cancer. 2017 Nov 7;17(1):727. doi: 10.1186/s12885-017-3726-2. PubMed 29115931.
Backbone
  Vector backbone: pLKO.1-TRC.mKO2
  Backbone manufacturer: #85208
  Backbone size w/o insert (bp): 7032
  Total vector size (bp): 7102
  Vector type: Mammalian Expression, Lentiviral, RNAi
Growth in bacteria
  Bacterial resistance: Ampicillin, 100 μg/mL
  Growth temperature: 37°C
  Growth strain: NEB Stable
  Copy number: High Copy
Gene/Insert
  Gene/Insert name: B3GNT5 (alt name: UDP-GlcNAc:betaGal beta-1,3-N-acetylglucosaminyltransferase 5)
  gRNA/shRNA sequence: GCCTATGTAATCTCCGGTGAT
  Species: H. sapiens (human)
  GenBank ID: 84002
  Entrez Gene: B3GNT5 (a.k.a. B3GN-T5, beta3Gn-T5)
  Promoter: U6 (RNA Pol III)
  Cloning method: Restriction Enzyme; 5′ cloning site AgeI (destroyed during cloning); 3′ cloning site EcoRI (not destroyed)
  Sequencing primers: 5′ GACTATCATATGCTTACCGT
Terms and licenses: Academic/Nonprofit Terms; Industry Terms: Not Available to Industry
Depositor comments: See Addgene's pLKO family protocol http://www.addgene.org/plko on how to use the pLKO family vectors. Plasmid grows more slowly than standard plasmids.
How to cite: pLKO.1-TRC.mKO2_shB3GNT5.1 was a gift from Sandra Martha Gomes Dias (Addgene plasmid # 110325 ; http://n2t.net/addgene:110325 ; RRID:Addgene_110325)
