[The description below was written by a language model from this plasmid's Addgene catalogue record and pLannotate feature annotations shown in this document.]
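Description:
pLKO.1-TRC.mKO2_shB3GNT5.1 is a 7.1 kb lentiviral RNAi plasmid built on the pLKO.1-TRC.mKO2 backbone, a variant of the pLKO.1 shRNA vector family that carries an orange fluorescent reporter. It is propagated in E. coli through a high-copy ColE1/pUC-type origin with ampicillin selection (AmpR, β-lactamase), and it also retains an f1 origin, an SV40 origin and remnants of a lac/T7/T3 cloning region in the bacterial backbone. The depositor notes that it grows more slowly than typical plasmids.

The transfer cassette has a third-generation, self-inactivating layout. An RSV promoter fused to a truncated HIV-1 5' LTR drives production of the genomic RNA in packaging cells. This is followed by the Ψ packaging signal with a gag fragment, the Rev response element for Rev-dependent nuclear export, a cPPT/CTS element, and a ΔU3 3' LTR that disables LTR promoter activity after integration. Within this unit, a human U6 RNA polymerase III promoter transcribes a short hairpin RNA from the TRC collection directed against human B3GNT5, which encodes a β-1,3-N-acetylglucosaminyltransferase. The hairpin was inserted between AgeI and EcoRI sites, with the AgeI site destroyed during cloning. It is not itself annotated in the feature table but would lie in the gap between the U6 promoter and the cPPT.

Downstream, the human PGK promoter drives monomeric Kusabira-Orange2 (mKO2). No mammalian drug-resistance gene is annotated, so transfected or transduced cells are identified or sorted by orange fluorescence. The construct is used for stable knockdown of B3GNT5 in human cells, and the associated publication concerns triple-negative breast cancer.
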