Features (pLannotate 1.2.2; 25 found; start..end, strand, type, name):
      1..227     +  promoter       RSV promoter: Rous sarcoma virus enhancer/promoter
    228..408     +  LTR            5' LTR (truncated): truncated 5' long terminal repeat (LTR) from HIV-1
    455..580     +  misc_feature   HIV-1 Ψ: packaging signal of human immunodeficiency virus type 1
    564..927     +  CDS            HIV-1 gag (fragment): gag protein from human immunodeficiency virus 1; gag
   1073..1306    +  misc_feature   RRE: The Rev response element (RRE) of HIV-1 allows for Rev-dependent mRNA export from the nucleus to the cytoplasm.
   1683..1783    +  CDS            Rev (fragment): human immunodeficiency virus 1 (HIV-1) Rev protein; rev; enhances nuclear export of unspliced and incompletely spliced viral mRNAs
   1833..2073    +  promoter       U6 promoter: RNA polymerase III promoter for human U6 snRNA
   2178..2295    +  misc_feature   cPPT/CTS: central polypurine tract and central termination sequence of HIV-1
   2344..2854    +  promoter       hPGK promoter: human phosphoglycerate kinase 1 promoter
   2866..3519    +  CDS            mKO2: mKO2 is a basic (constitutively fluorescent) orange fluorescent protein published in 2008, derived from Verrillofungia concinna. It has moderate acid sensitivity.
   3527..3619    +  CDS            nef (fragment): NEF_HV1Z2 - Experimental evidence at protein level: Swiss-Prot protein existence level 1. Extracellular Nef protein targets CD4(+) T-lymphocytes for apoptosis by interacting with CXCR4 surface receptors. From Human immunodeficiency virus type 1 group M subtype D (isolate Z2/CDC-Z34) (HIV-1).
   3621..3854    +  LTR            3' LTR (ΔU3): self-inactivating 3' long terminal repeat (LTR) from HIV-1
   3926..4047    +  polyA_signal   SV40 poly(A) signal: SV40 polyadenylation signal
   4087..4222    +  rep_origin     SV40 ori: SV40 origin of replication
   4243..4261    -  promoter       T7 promoter: promoter for bacteriophage T7 RNA polymerase
   4269..4424    +  CDS            lacZα (fragment): LacZα fragment of β-galactosidase; lacZ fragment
   4429..4857    +  rep_origin     f1 ori (sequence partly withheld): f1 bacteriophage origin of replication; arrow indicates direction of (+) strand synthesis
   4910..5014    +  promoter       AmpR promoter: bla
   5015..5875    +  CDS            AmpR: β-lactamase; bla; confers resistance to ampicillin, carbenicillin, and related antibiotics
   6046..6634    +  rep_origin     ori: high-copy-number ColE1/pMB1/pBR322/pUC origin of replication
   6817..6909    +  CDS            lacI (fragment): lac repressor; lacI; The lac repressor binds to the lac operator to inhibit transcription in E. coli. This inhibition can be relieved by adding lactose or isopropyl-β-D-thiogalactopyranoside (IPTG).
   6922..6943    +  protein_bind   CAP binding site: CAP binding activates transcription in the presence of cAMP. E. coli catabolite activator protein
   6958..6988    +  promoter       lac promoter: promoter for the E. coli lac operon
   6996..7012    +  protein_bind   lac operator: The lac repressor binds to the lac operator to inhibit transcription in E. coli. This inhibition can be relieved by adding lactose or isopropyl-β-D-thiogalactopyranoside (IPTG). lac repressor encoded by lacI
   7057..7075    +  promoter       T3 promoter: promoter for bacteriophage T3 RNA polymerase
>Addgene plasmid #110325 | pLKO.1-TRC.mKO2_shB3GNT5.1 | addgene full sequence | sequence record 213398 | Addgene NGS Result
TGTAGTCTTATGCAATACTCTTGTAGTCTTGCAACATGGTAACGATGAGTTAGCAACATGCCTTACAAGG
AGAGAAAAAGCACCGTGCATGCCGATTGGTGGAAGTAAGGTGGTACGATCGTGCCTTATTAGGAAGGCAA
CAGACGGGTCTGACATGGATTGGACGAACCACTGAATTGCCGCATTGCAGAGATATTGTATTTAAGTGCC
TAGCTCGATACATAAACGGGTCTCTCTGGTTAGACCAGATCTGAGCCTGGGAGCTCTCTGGCTAACTAGG
GAACCCACTGCTTAAGCCTCAATAAAGCTTGCCTTGAGTGCTTCAAGTAGTGTGTGCCCGTCTGTTGTGT
GACTCTGGTAACTAGAGATCCCTCAGACCCTTTTAGTCAGTGTGGAAAATCTCTAGCAGTGGCGCCCGAA
CAGGGACTTGAAAGCGAAAGGGAAACCAGAGGAGCTCTCTCGACGCAGGACTCGGCTTGCTGAAGCGCGC
ACGGCAAGAGGCGAGGGGCGGCGACTGGTGAGTACGCCAAAAATTTTGACTAGCGGAGGCTAGAAGGAGA
GAGATGGGTGCGAGAGCGTCAGTATTAAGCGGGGGAGAATTAGATCGCGATGGGAAAAAATTCGGTTAAG
GCCAGGGGGAAAGAAAAAATATAAATTAAAACATATAGTATGGGCAAGCAGGGAGCTAGAACGATTCGCA
GTTAATCCTGGCCTGTTAGAAACATCAGAAGGCTGTAGACAAATACTGGGACAGCTACAACCATCCCTTC
AGACAGGATCAGAAGAACTTAGATCATTATATAATACAGTAGCAACCCTCTATTGTGTGCATCAAAGGAT
AGAGATAAAAGACACCAAGGAAGCTTTAGACAAGATAGAGGAAGAGCAAAACAAAAGTAAGACCACCGCA
CAGCAAGCGGCCGCTGATCTTCAGACCTGGAGGAGGAGATATGAGGGACAATTGGAGAAGTGAATTATAT
AAATATAAAGTAGTAAAAATTGAACCATTAGGAGTAGCACCCACCAAGGCAAAGAGAAGAGTGGTGCAGA
GAGAAAAAAGAGCAGTGGGAATAGGAGCTTTGTTCCTTGGGTTCTTGGGAGCAGCAGGAAGCACTATGGG
CGCAGCGTCAATGACGCTGACGGTACAGGCCAGACAATTATTGTCTGGTATAGTGCAGCAGCAGAACAAT
TTGCTGAGGGCTATTGAGGCGCAACAGCATCTGTTGCAACTCACAGTCTGGGGCATCAAGCAGCTCCAGG
CAAGAATCCTGGCTGTGGAAAGATACCTAAAGGATCAACAGCTCCTGGGGATTTGGGGTTGCTCTGGAAA
ACTCATTTGCACCACTGCTGTGCCTTGGAATGCTAGTTGGAGTAATAAATCTCTGGAACAGATTTGGAAT
CACACGACCTGGATGGAGTGGGACAGAGAAATTAACAATTACACAAGCTTAATACACTCCTTAATTGAAG
AATCGCAAAACCAGCAAGAAAAGAATGAACAAGAATTATTGGAATTAGATAAATGGGCAAGTTTGTGGAA
TTGGTTTAACATAACAAATTGGCTGTGGTATATAAAATTATTCATAATGATAGTAGGAGGCTTGGTAGGT
TTAAGAATAGTTTTTGCTGTACTTTCTATAGTGAATAGAGTTAGGCAGGGATATTCACCATTATCGTTTC
AGACCCACCTCCCAACCCCGAGGGGACCCGACAGGCCCGAAGGAATAGAAGAAGAAGGTGGAGAGAGAGA
CAGAGACAGATCCATTCGATTAGTGAACGGATCTCGACGGTATCGATCACGAGACTAGCCTCGAGCGGCC
GCCCCCTTCACCGAGGGCCTATTTCCCATGATTCCTTCATATTTGCATATACGATACAAGGCTGTTAGAG
AGATAATTGGAATTAATTTGACTGTAAACACAAAGATATTAGTACAAAATACGTGACGTAGAAAGTAATA
ATTTCTTGGGTAGTTTGCAGTTTTAAAATTATGTTTTAAAATGGACTATCATATGCTTACCGTAACTTGA
AAGTATTTCGATTTCTTGGCTTTATATATCTTGTGGAAAGGACGAAACACCGGGCCTATGTAATCTCCGG
TGATCTCGAGATCACCGGAGATTACATAGGCTTTTTGAATTCTCGACCTCGAGACAAATGGCAGTATTCA
TCCACAATTTTAAAAGAAAAGGGGGGATTGGGGGGTACAGTGCAGGGGAAAGAATAGTAGACATAATAGC
AACAGACATACAAACTAAAGAATTACAAAAACAAATTACAAAAATTCAAAATTTTCGGGTTTATTACAGG
GACAGCAGAGATCCACTTTGGCCGCGGCTCGAGGGGGTTGGGGTTGCGCCTTTTCCAAGGCAGCCCTGGG
TTTGCGCAGGGACGCGGCTGCTCTGGGCGTGGTTCCGGGAAACGCAGCGGCGCCGACCCTGGGTCTCGCA
CATTCTTCACGTCCGTTCGCAGCGTCACCCGGATCTTCGCCGCTACCCTTGTGGGCCCCCCGGCGACGCT
TCCTGCTCCGCCCCTAAGTCGGGAAGGTTCCTTGCGGTTCGCGGCGTGCCGGACGTGACAAACGGAAGCC
GCACGTCTCACTAGTACCCTCGCAGACGGACAGCGCCAGGGAGCAATGGCAGCGCGCCGACCGCGATGGG
CTGTGGCCAATAGCGGCTGCTCAGCAGGGCGCGCCGAGAGCAGCGGCCGGGAAGGGGCGGTGCGGGAGGC
GGGGTGTGGGGCGGTAGTGTGGGCCCTGTTCCTGCCCGCGCGGTGTTCCGCATTCTGCAAGCCTCCGGAG
CGCACGTCGGCAGTCGGCTCCCTCGTTGACCGAATCACCGACCTCTCTCCCCAGGGGGATCTACCATGGT
GAGCGTGATCAAGCCCGAGATGAAGATGAGGTACTACATGGACGGCTCCGTCAATGGGCATGAGTTCACA
ATCGAGGGTGAGGGCACAGGCAGACCTTACGAGGGACATCAGGAGATGACACTGCGCGTCACAATGGCCG
AGGGCGGGCCAATGCCTTTCGCCTTCGACCTGGTGTCCCACGTGTTCTGTTACGGCCACAGAGTTTTTAC
CAAGTACCCAGAAGAGATCCCAGACTATTTCAAGCAGGCCTTTCCTGAGGGCCTGTCCTGGGAGAGGTCC
CTGGAGTTCGAGGACGGCGGCTCCGCCTCCGTGAGCGCCCACATCAGCCTGAGGGGCAACACCTTCTACC
ACAAGTCCAAGTTCACCGGCGTGAACTTCCCCGCCGACGGCCCCATCATGCAGAACCAGAGCGTGGACTG
GGAGCCCTCCACCGAGAAGATCACCGCCAGCGACGGCGTGCTGAAGGGCGACGTGACCATGTACCTGAAG
CTGGAGGGCGGCGGCAACCACAAGTGCCAGATGAAGACCACCTACAAGGCCGCCAAGGAGATCCTGGAGA
TGCCCGGCGACCACTACATCGGCCACAGGCTGGTGAGGAAGACCGAGGGCAACATCACCGAGCAGGTGGA
GGACGCCGTGGCCCACTCCGGTGGCGGAGGCTCGGGCGGAGGTGGGTCGGGTACCTTTAAGACCAATGAC
TTACAAGGCAGCTGTAGATCTTAGCCACTTTTTAAAAGAAAAGGGGGGACTGGAAGGGCTAATTCACTCC
CAACGAAGACAAGATCTGCTTTTTGCTTGTACTGGGTCTCTCTGGTTAGACCAGATCTGAGCCTGGGAGC
TCTCTGGCTAACTAGGGAACCCACTGCTTAAGCCTCAATAAAGCTTGCCTTGAGTGCTTCAAGTAGTGTG
TGCCCGTCTGTTGTGTGACTCTGGTAACTAGAGATCCCTCAGACCCTTTTAGTCAGTGTGGAAAATCTCT
AGCAGTAGTAGTTCATGTCATCTTATTATTCAGTATTTATAACTTGCAAAGAAATGAATATCAGAGAGTG
AGAGGAACTTGTTTATTGCAGCTTATAATGGTTACAAATAAAGCAATAGCATCACAAATTTCACAAATAA
AGCATTTTTTTCACTGCATTCTAGTTGTGGTTTGTCCAAACTCATCAATGTATCTTATCATGTCTGGCTC
TAGCTATCCCGCCCCTAACTCCGCCCATCCCGCCCCTAACTCCGCCCAGTTCCGCCCATTCTCCGCCCCA
TGGCTGACTAATTTTTTTTATTTATGCAGAGGCCGAGGCCGCCTCGGCCTCTGAGCTATTCCAGAAGTAG
TGAGGAGGCTTTTTTGGAGGCCTAGGGACGTACCCAATTCGCCCTATAGTGAGTCGTATTACGCGCGCTC
ACTGGCCGTCGTTTTACAACGTCGTGACTGGGAAAACCCTGGCGTTACCCAACTTAATCGCCTTGCAGCA
CATCCCCCTTTCGCCAGCTGGCGTAATAGCGAAGAGGCCCGCACCGATCGCCCTTCCCAACAGTTGCGCA
GCCTGAATGGCGAATGGG
[124 nt withheld, positions 4429-4552]
C
[91 nt withheld, positions 4554-4644]
A
[49 nt withheld, positions 4646-4694]
CCTTTGACGTTGGAGTCCACGTTCTTT
[37 nt withheld, positions 4722-4758]
ACCCTATCTCGGTCTATTCTTTTGATTTATAAGGGATTTTGCCGATTTCGGCCTATTGGTTAAAAAATGA
GCTGATTTAACAAAAATTTAACGCGAATTTTAACAAAATATTAACGCTTACAATTTAGGTGGCACTTTTC
GGGGAAATGTGCGCGGAACCCCTATTTGTTTATTTTTCTAAATACATTCAAATATGTATCCGCTCATGAG
ACAATAACCCTGATAAATGCTTCAATAATATTGAAAAAGGAAGAGTATGAGTATTCAACATTTCCGTGTC
GCCCTTATTCCCTTTTTTGCGGCATTTTGCCTTCCTGTTTTTGCTCACCCAGAAACGCTGGTGAAAGTAA
AAGATGCTGAAGATCAGTTGGGTGCACGAGTGGGTTACATCGAACTGGATCTCAACAGCGGTAAGATCCT
TGAGAGTTTTCGCCCCGAAGAACGTTTTCCAATGATGAGCACTTTTAAAGTTCTGCTATGTGGCGCGGTA
TTATCCCGTATTGACGCCGGGCAAGAGCAACTCGGTCGCCGCATACACTATTCTCAGAATGACTTGGTTG
AGTACTCACCAGTCACAGAAAAGCATCTTACGGATGGCATGACAGTAAGAGAATTATGCAGTGCTGCCAT
AACCATGAGTGATAACACTGCGGCCAACTTACTTCTGACAACGATCGGAGGACCGAAGGAGCTAACCGCT
TTTTTGCACAACATGGGGGATCATGTAACTCGCCTTGATCGTTGGGAACCGGAGCTGAATGAAGCCATAC
CAAACGACGAGCGTGACACCACGATGCCTGTAGCAATGGCAACAACGTTGCGCAAACTATTAACTGGCGA
ACTACTTACTCTAGCTTCCCGGCAACAATTAATAGACTGGATGGAGGCGGATAAAGTTGCAGGACCACTT
CTGCGCTCGGCCCTTCCGGCTGGCTGGTTTATTGCTGATAAATCTGGAGCCGGTGAGCGTGGGTCTCGCG
GTATCATTGCAGCACTGGGGCCAGATGGTAAGCCCTCCCGTATCGTAGTTATCTACACGACGGGGAGTCA
GGCAACTATGGATGAACGAAATAGACAGATCGCTGAGATAGGTGCCTCACTGATTAAGCATTGGTAACTG
TCAGACCAAGTTTACTCATATATACTTTAGATTGATTTAAAACTTCATTTTTAATTTAAAAGGATCTAGG
TGAAGATCCTTTTTGATAATCTCATGACCAAAATCCCTTAACGTGAGTTTTCGTTCCACTGAGCGTCAGA
CCCCGTAGAAAAGATCAAAGGATCTTCTTGAGATCCTTTTTTTCTGCGCGTAATCTGCTGCTTGCAAACA
AAAAAACCACCGCTACCAGCGGTGGTTTGTTTGCCGGATCAAGAGCTACCAACTCTTTTTCCGAAGGTAA
CTGGCTTCAGCAGAGCGCAGATACCAAATACTGTTCTTCTAGTGTAGCCGTAGTTAGGCCACCACTTCAA
GAACTCTGTAGCACCGCCTACATACCTCGCTCTGCTAATCCTGTTACCAGTGGCTGCTGCCAGTGGCGAT
AAGTCGTGTCTTACCGGGTTGGACTCAAGACGATAGTTACCGGATAAGGCGCAGCGGTCGGGCTGAACGG
GGGGTTCGTGCACACAGCCCAGCTTGGAGCGAACGACCTACACCGAACTGAGATACCTACAGCGTGAGCT
ATGAGAAAGCGCCACGCTTCCCGAAGGGAGAAAGGCGGACAGGTATCCGGTAAGCGGCAGGGTCGGAACA
GGAGAGCGCACGAGGGAGCTTCCAGGGGGAAACGCCTGGTATCTTTATAGTCCTGTCGGGTTTCGCCACC
TCTGACTTGAGCGTCGATTTTTGTGATGCTCGTCAGGGGGGCGGAGCCTATGGAAAAACGCCAGCAACGC
GGCCTTTTTACGGTTCCTGGCCTTTTGCTGGCCTTTTGCTCACATGTTCTTTCCTGCGTTATCCCCTGAT
TCTGTGGATAACCGTATTACCGCCTTTGAGTGAGCTGATACCGCTCGCCGCAGCCGAACGACCGAGCGCA
GCGAGTCAGTGAGCGAGGAAGCGGAAGAGCGCCCAATACGCAAACCGCCTCTCCCCGCGCGTTGGCCGAT
TCATTAATGCAGCTGGCACGACAGGTTTCCCGACTGGAAAGCGGGCAGTGAGCGCAACGCAATTAATGTG
AGTTAGCTCACTCATTAGGCACCCCAGGCTTTACACTTTATGCTTCCGGCTCGTATGTTGTGTGGAATTG
TGAGCGGATAACAATTTCACACAGGAAACAGCTATGACCATGATTACGCCAAGCGCGCAATTAACCCTCA
CTAAAGGGAACAAAAGCTGGAGCTGCAAGCTTAA
